Addgene plasmid #121359: pUC57-Kan_GY11_00186121
Purpose: Level 0 Golden-Gate compatible vector
Depositing lab: Sophien Kamoun. Depositing organization: Sainsbury Laboratory, Norwich. Publication: A Clone Resource of Magnaporthe oryzae Effectors That Share Sequence and Structural Similarities Across Host-Specific Lineages. Petit-Houdenot Y, Langner T, Harant A, Win J, Kamoun S. Mol Plant Microbe Interact. 2020 Aug;33(8):1032-1035. doi: 10.1094/MPMI-03-20-0052-A. Epub 2020 Jun 22. PubMed 32460610.
Backbone
  Vector backbone: pUC57-Kan
  Backbone size w/o insert (bp): 2626
  Vector type: Golden Gate
  Selectable markers: lacZ
Growth in bacteria
  Bacterial resistance: Kanamycin, 50 μg/mL
  Growth temperature: 37°C
  Growth strain: DH5alpha
  Copy number: High Copy
Gene/Insert
  Gene/Insert name: GY11_00186121
  Mutation: Magnaporthe oryzae
  Cloning method: Restriction Enzyme; 5′ cloning site EcoRV (unknown if destroyed); 3′ cloning site EcoRV (unknown if destroyed)
  Sequencing primers: 5′ M13Fw; 3′ M13Rv
Terms and licenses: Academic/Nonprofit Terms; Industry Terms: Not Available to Industry
How to cite: pUC57-Kan_GY11_00186121 was a gift from Sophien Kamoun (Addgene plasmid # 121359 ; http://n2t.net/addgene:121359 ; RRID:Addgene_121359)
