[The description below was written by a language model from this plasmid's Addgene catalogue record and pLannotate feature annotations shown in this document.]
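Description:
pUC57-Kan_GY11_00186121 is a small, high-copy bacterial cloning plasmid that serves as a Level 0 module for Golden Gate assembly. It is built on the pUC57-Kan backbone and is propagated in E. coli through a ColE1/pUC-type origin of replication. Selection uses kanamycin resistance from an aminoglycoside phosphotransferase gene (aph(3')-Ia), which the annotation places immediately downstream of the AmpR (bla) promoter. The feature table also picks up short backbone remnants with no functional role here: fragments of the pBR322 bom region, rop and lacI.

The insert, GY11_00186121, comes from the rice blast fungus Magnaporthe oryzae; the species is entered in the record's mutation field. According to the associated publication title, it belongs to a clone collection of M. oryzae effectors that share sequence and structural similarity across host-specific lineages. It was placed at the EcoRV site in the cloning region of the lacZα cassette, and the record does not say whether that site survived cloning. The annotation fits this arrangement, showing the lac promoter, lac operator and CAP binding site separated from a truncated lacZα fragment by an unannotated gap of about 300 bp, where the insert presumably lies. The insert itself is not annotated. Comparing the full sequence length with the stated backbone size suggests it is only a couple of hundred base pairs long. lacZ is listed as the selectable marker, reflecting the backbone's blue/white screening system.

The plasmid carries no eukaryotic promoter, tag or terminator, so it is a storage and donor module rather than an expression vector. As a Level 0 part, its coding sequence is meant to be released and assembled with other parts into higher-level Golden Gate constructs. The record does not state which Type IIS enzyme or overhangs are used. M13 forward and reverse primer sites flank the insert for sequence verification.
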