Features (pLannotate 1.2.2; 10 found; start..end, strand, type, name):
    137..236     +  misc_feature   bom (fragment): basis of mobility region from pBR322
    242..399     -  CDS            lacZα (fragment): LacZα fragment of β-galactosidase; lacZ fragment
    699..715     -  protein_bind   lac operator: The lac repressor binds to the lac operator to inhibit transcription in E. coli. This inhibition can be relieved by adding lactose or isopropyl-β-D-thiogalactopyranoside (IPTG). lac repressor encoded by lacI
    723..753     -  promoter       lac promoter: promoter for the E. coli lac operon
    768..789     -  protein_bind   CAP binding site: CAP binding activates transcription in the presence of cAMP. E. coli catabolite activator protein
    802..894     -  CDS            lacI (fragment): lac repressor; lacI; The lac repressor binds to the lac operator to inhibit transcription in E. coli. This inhibition can be relieved by adding lactose or isopropyl-β-D-thiogalactopyranoside (IPTG).
   1077..1665    -  rep_origin     ori: high-copy-number ColE1/pMB1/pBR322/pUC origin of replication
   1836..2651    -  CDS            KanR: aminoglycoside phosphotransferase; aph(3')-Ia; confers resistance to kanamycin in bacteria or G418 (Geneticin®) in eukaryotes
   2652..2756    -  promoter       AmpR promoter: bla
   2851..35      +  CDS            rop (fragment) (across the origin): Rop protein, which maintains plasmids at low copy number; rop
>Addgene plasmid #121359 | pUC57-Kan_GY11_00186121 | depositor full sequence | sequence record 231433 | pUC57-Kan_GY11_00186121 sequence 2851 bps
TCGCGCGTTTCGGTGATGACGGTGAAAACCTCTGACACATGCAGCTCCCGGAGACGGTCACAGCTTGTCT
GTAAGCGGATGCCGGGAGCAGACAAGCCCGTCAGGGCGCGTCAGCGGGTGTTGGCGGGTGTCGGGGCTGG
CTTAACTATGCGGCATCAGAGCAGATTGTACTGAGAGTGCACCATATGCGGTGTGAAATACCGCACAGAT
GCGTAAGGAGAAAATACCGCATCAGGCGCCATTCGCCATTCAGGCTGCGCAACTGTTGGGAAGGGCGATC
GGTGCGGGCCTCTTCGCTATTACGCCAGCTGGCGAAAGGGGGATGTGCTGCAAGGCGATTAAGTTGGGTA
ACGCCAGGGTTTTCCCAGTCACGACGTTGTAAAACGACGGCCAGTGAATTGACGCGTATTGGGATGGAAC
TTGGTCTCTAATGTCTGATTGTATTATTAGACAAATTTTGGCTGATGGTACTTTGAAATATCATGAAGTT
AATGCTAATACTAGAATTGAAGCTTTGAATGTTATGGTTGATAAACATTGTAGACCAGCTGTTTTGTCTT
TGCAAGATGGTTCTGTTTTGGCTTATAAACATTGGGGTAGAAATACTTTTCAAACTCAATGAGCTTAGAG
ACCAAGTTCCATCCCAATGGCGCGCCGAGCTTGGCTCGAGCATGGTCATAGCTGTTTCCTGTGTGAAATT
GTTATCCGCTCACAATTCCACACAACATACGAGCCGGAAGCATAAAGTGTAAAGCCTGGGGTGCCTAATG
AGTGAGCTAACTCACATTAATTGCGTTGCGCTCACTGCCCGCTTTCCAGTCGGGAAACCTGTCGTGCCAG
CTGCATTAATGAATCGGCCAACGCGCGGGGAGAGGCGGTTTGCGTATTGGGCGCTCTTCCGCTTCCTCGC
TCACTGACTCGCTGCGCTCGGTCGTTCGGCTGCGGCGAGCGGTATCAGCTCACTCAAAGGCGGTAATACG
GTTATCCACAGAATCAGGGGATAACGCAGGAAAGAACATGTGAGCAAAAGGCCAGCAAAAGGCCAGGAAC
CGTAAAAAGGCCGCGTTGCTGGCGTTTTTCCATAGGCTCCGCCCCCCTGACGAGCATCACAAAAATCGAC
GCTCAAGTCAGAGGTGGCGAAACCCGACAGGACTATAAAGATACCAGGCGTTTCCCCCTGGAAGCTCCCT
CGTGCGCTCTCCTGTTCCGACCCTGCCGCTTACCGGATACCTGTCCGCCTTTCTCCCTTCGGGAAGCGTG
GCGCTTTCTCATAGCTCACGCTGTAGGTATCTCAGTTCGGTGTAGGTCGTTCGCTCCAAGCTGGGCTGTG
TGCACGAACCCCCCGTTCAGCCCGACCGCTGCGCCTTATCCGGTAACTATCGTCTTGAGTCCAACCCGGT
AAGACACGACTTATCGCCACTGGCAGCAGCCACTGGTAACAGGATTAGCAGAGCGAGGTATGTAGGCGGT
GCTACAGAGTTCTTGAAGTGGTGGCCTAACTACGGCTACACTAGAAGAACAGTATTTGGTATCTGCGCTC
TGCTGAAGCCAGTTACCTTCGGAAAAAGAGTTGGTAGCTCTTGATCCGGCAAACAAACCACCGCTGGTAG
CGGTGGTTTTTTTGTTTGCAAGCAGCAGATTACGCGCAGAAAAAAAGGATCTCAAGAAGATCCTTTGATC
TTTTCTACGGGGTCTGACGCTCAGTGGAACGAAAACTCACGTTAAGGGATTTTGGTCATGAGATTATCAA
AAAGGATCTTCACCTAGATCCTTTTAAATTAAAAATGAAGTTTTAAATCAATCTAAAGTATATATGAGTA
AACTTGGTCTGACAGTTAGAAAAACTCATCGAGCATCAAATGAAACTGCAATTTATTCATATCAGGATTA
TCAATACCATATTTTTGAAAAAGCCGTTTCTGTAATGAAGGAGAAAACTCACCGAGGCAGTTCCATAGGA
TGGCAAGATCCTGGTATCGGTCTGCGATTCCGACTCGTCCAACATCAATACAACCTATTAATTTCCCCTC
GTCAAAAATAAGGTTATCAAGTGAGAAATCACCATGAGTGACGACTGAATCCGGTGAGAATGGCAAAAGT
TTATGCATTTCTTTCCAGACTTGTTCAACAGGCCAGCCATTACGCTCGTCATCAAAATCACTCGCATCAA
CCAAACCGTTATTCATTCGTGATTGCGCCTGAGCGAGACGAAATACGCGATCGCTGTTAAAAGGACAATT
ACAAACAGGAATCGAATGCAACCGGCGCAGGAACACTGCCAGCGCATCAACAATATTTTCACCTGAATCA
GGATATTCTTCTAATACCTGGAATGCTGTTTTCCCAGGGATCGCAGTGGTGAGTAACCATGCATCATCAG
GAGTACGGATAAAATGCTTGATGGTCGGAAGAGGCATAAATTCCGTCAGCCAGTTTAGTCTGACCATCTC
ATCTGTAACATCATTGGCAACGCTACCTTTGCCATGTTTCAGAAACAACTCTGGCGCATCGGGCTTCCCA
TACAATCGATAGATTGTCGCACCTGATTGCCCGACATTATCGCGAGCCCATTTATACCCATATAAATCAG
CATCCATGTTGGAATTTAATCGCGGCCTAGAGCAAGACGTTTCCCGTTGAATATGGCTCATACTCTTCCT
TTTTCAATATTATTGAAGCATTTATCAGGGTTATTGTCTCATGAGCGGATACATATTTGAATGTATTTAG
AAAAATAAACAAATAGGGGTTCCGCGCACATTTCCCCGAAAAGTGCCACCTGACGTCTAAGAAACCATTA
TTATCATGACATTAACCTATAAAAATAGGCGTATCACGAGGCCCTTTCGTC
