>Addgene plasmid #121359 | pUC57-Kan_GY11_00186121 | depositor partial sequence | sequence record 230970 | GY11_00186121
TTGGTCTCTAATGTCTGATTGTATTATTAGACAAATTTTGGCTGATGGTACTTTGAAATATCATGAAGTT
AATGCTAATACTAGAATTGAAGCTTTGAATGTTATGGTTGATAAACATTGTAGACCAGCTGTTTTGTCTT
TGCAAGATGGTTCTGTTTTGGCTTATAAACATTGGGGTAGAAATACTTTTCAAACTCAATGAGCTTAGAG
ACCAA
