>Addgene plasmid #121359 | pUC57-Kan_GY11_00186121 | depositor partial sequence | sequence record 230971 | empty_vector
TCGCGCGTTTCGGTGATGACGGTGAAAACCTCTGACACATGCAGCTCCCGGAGACGGTCACAGCTTGTCT
GTAAGCGGATGCCGGGAGCAGACAAGCCCGTCAGGGCGCGTCAGCGGGTGTTGGCGGGTGTCGGGGCTGG
CTTAACTATGCGGCATCAGAGCAGATTGTACTGAGAGTGCACCATATGCGGTGTGAAATACCGCACAGAT
GCGTAAGGAGAAAATACCGCATCAGGCGCCATTCGCCATTCAGGCTGCGCAACTGTTGGGAAGGGCGATC
GGTGCGGGCCTCTTCGCTATTACGCCAGCTGGCGAAAGGGGGATGTGCTGCAAGGCGATTAAGTTGGGTA
ACGCCAGGGTTTTCCCAGTCACGACGTTGTAAAACGACGGCCAGTGAATTGACGCGTATTGGGATATCCC
AATGGCGCGCCGAGCTTGGCTCGAGCATGGTCATAGCTGTTTCCTGTGTGAAATTGTTATCCGCTCACAA
TTCCACACAACATACGAGCCGGAAGCATAAAGTGTAAAGCCTGGGGTGCCTAATGAGTGAGCTAACTCAC
ATTAATTGCGTTGCGCTCACTGCCCGCTTTCCAGTCGGGAAACCTGTCGTGCCAGCTGCATTAATGAATC
GGCCAACGCGCGGGGAGAGGCGGTTTGCGTATTGGGCGCTCTTCCGCTTCCTCGCTCACTGACTCGCTGC
GCTCGGTCGTTCGGCTGCGGCGAGCGGTATCAGCTCACTCAAAGGCGGTAATACGGTTATCCACAGAATC
AGGGGATAACGCAGGAAAGAACATGTGAGCAAAAGGCCAGCAAAAGGCCAGGAACCGTAAAAAGGCCGCG
TTGCTGGCGTTTTTCCATAGGCTCCGCCCCCCTGACGAGCATCACAAAAATCGACGCTCAAGTCAGAGGT
GGCGAAACCCGACAGGACTATAAAGATACCAGGCGTTTCCCCCTGGAAGCTCCCTCGTGCGCTCTCCTGT
TCCGACCCTGCCGCTTACCGGATACCTGTCCGCCTTTCTCCCTTCGGGAAGCGTGGCGCTTTCTCATAGC
TCACGCTGTAGGTATCTCAGTTCGGTGTAGGTCGTTCGCTCCAAGCTGGGCTGTGTGCACGAACCCCCCG
TTCAGCCCGACCGCTGCGCCTTATCCGGTAACTATCGTCTTGAGTCCAACCCGGTAAGACACGACTTATC
GCCACTGGCAGCAGCCACTGGTAACAGGATTAGCAGAGCGAGGTATGTAGGCGGTGCTACAGAGTTCTTG
AAGTGGTGGCCTAACTACGGCTACACTAGAAGAACAGTATTTGGTATCTGCGCTCTGCTGAAGCCAGTTA
CCTTCGGAAAAAGAGTTGGTAGCTCTTGATCCGGCAAACAAACCACCGCTGGTAGCGGTGGTTTTTTTGT
TTGCAAGCAGCAGATTACGCGCAGAAAAAAAGGATCTCAAGAAGATCCTTTGATCTTTTCTACGGGGTCT
GACGCTCAGTGGAACGAAAACTCACGTTAAGGGATTTTGGTCATGAGATTATCAAAAAGGATCTTCACCT
AGATCCTTTTAAATTAAAAATGAAGTTTTAAATCAATCTAAAGTATATATGAGTAAACTTGGTCTGACAG
TTAGAAAAACTCATCGAGCATCAAATGAAACTGCAATTTATTCATATCAGGATTATCAATACCATATTTT
TGAAAAAGCCGTTTCTGTAATGAAGGAGAAAACTCACCGAGGCAGTTCCATAGGATGGCAAGATCCTGGT
ATCGGTCTGCGATTCCGACTCGTCCAACATCAATACAACCTATTAATTTCCCCTCGTCAAAAATAAGGTT
ATCAAGTGAGAAATCACCATGAGTGACGACTGAATCCGGTGAGAATGGCAAAAGTTTATGCATTTCTTTC
CAGACTTGTTCAACAGGCCAGCCATTACGCTCGTCATCAAAATCACTCGCATCAACCAAACCGTTATTCA
TTCGTGATTGCGCCTGAGCGAGACGAAATACGCGATCGCTGTTAAAAGGACAATTACAAACAGGAATCGA
ATGCAACCGGCGCAGGAACACTGCCAGCGCATCAACAATATTTTCACCTGAATCAGGATATTCTTCTAAT
ACCTGGAATGCTGTTTTCCCAGGGATCGCAGTGGTGAGTAACCATGCATCATCAGGAGTACGGATAAAAT
GCTTGATGGTCGGAAGAGGCATAAATTCCGTCAGCCAGTTTAGTCTGACCATCTCATCTGTAACATCATT
GGCAACGCTACCTTTGCCATGTTTCAGAAACAACTCTGGCGCATCGGGCTTCCCATACAATCGATAGATT
GTCGCACCTGATTGCCCGACATTATCGCGAGCCCATTTATACCCATATAAATCAGCATCCATGTTGGAAT
TTAATCGCGGCCTAGAGCAAGACGTTTCCCGTTGAATATGGCTCATACTCTTCCTTTTTCAATATTATTG
AAGCATTTATCAGGGTTATTGTCTCATGAGCGGATACATATTTGAATGTATTTAGAAAAATAAACAAATA
GGGGTTCCGCGCACATTTCCCCGAAAAGTGCCACCTGACGTCTAAGAAACCATTATTATCATGACATTAA
CCTATAAAAATAGGCGTATCACGAGGCCCTTTCGTC
