>Addgene plasmid #121359 | pUC57-Kan_GY11_00186121 | addgene partial sequence | sequence record 238250 | M13-F20 5'-TGTAAAACGACGGCCAGT-3'
TTGGTCTCTAATGTCTGATTGTATTATTAGACAAATTTTGGCTGATGGTACTTTGAAATATCATGAAGTT
AATGCTAATACTAGAATTGAAGCTTTGAATGTTATGGTTGATAAACATTGTAGACCAGCTGTTTTGTCTT
TGCAAGATGGTTCTGTTTTGGCTTATAAACATTGGGGTAGAAATACTTTTCAAACTCAATGAGCTTAGAG
ACCAAGTTCCATCCCAATGGCGCGCCGAGCTTGGCTCGAGCATGGTCATAGCTGTTTCCTGTGTGAAATT
GTTATCCGCTCACAATTCCACACAACATACGAGCCGGAAGCATAAAGTGTAAAGCCTGGGGTGCCTAATG
AGTGAGCTAACTCACATTAATTGCGTTGCGCTCACTGCCCGCTTTCCAGTCGGGAAACCTGTCGTGCCAG
CTGCATTAATGAATCGGCCAACGCGCGGGGAGAGGCGGTTTGCGTATTGGGCGCTCTTCCGCTTCCTCGC
TCACTGACTCGCTGCGCTCGGTCGTTCGGCTGCGGCGAGCGGTATCAGCTCACTCAAAGGCGGTAATACG
GTTATCCACAGAATCAGGGGATAACGCAGGAAAGAACATGTGAGCAAAAGGCCAGCAAAAGGCCAGGAAC
CGTAAAAAGGCCGCGTTGCTGGCGTTTTTCCATAGGCTCCGCCCCCCTGACGAGCATCACAAAAATCGAC
GCTCAAGTCAGAGGTGGCGAAACCCGACAGGACTATAAAGATACCAGGCGTTTCCCCCTGGAAGCTCCCT
CGTGCGCTCTCCTGTTCCGACCCTGCCGCTTACCGGATACCTGTCCGCCTTTCTCCCTTCGGGAAGCGTG
GCGCTTTCTCATAGCTCACGCTGTAGGTATCTCAGTTCGGTGTAGGTCGTTCGCTCCAAGCTGGGCTGTG
TGCACGAACCCCCCGTTCAGCCCGACCGCTGCGCCTTATCCGGTAACTATCGTCTTGAGTCCAACCCGGT
AAGA
